Addgene plasmid #34793: pHyVec7
Purpose: (Empty Backbone)
Depositing lab: Rob Steele. Depositing organization: University of California, Irvine.
Backbone
  Vector backbone: Derived from pBluescript II SK+
  Backbone manufacturer: Stratagene
  Vector type: Hydra Expression
  Promoter: Hydra vulgaris actin promoter
  Tag / fusion protein: GFP (C terminal on backbone); intergenic region between Hydra replication factor C large subunit gene and Hydra flp gene (C terminal on backbone); RFP (C terminal on backbone)
Growth in bacteria
  Bacterial resistance: Ampicillin, 100 μg/mL
  Growth temperature: 37°C
  Growth strain: DH5alpha
  Copy number: High Copy
Terms and licenses: Academic/Nonprofit Terms; Industry Terms: Not Available to Industry
How to cite: pHyVec7 was a gift from Rob Steele (Addgene plasmid # 34793 ; http://n2t.net/addgene:34793 ; RRID:Addgene_34793)
