[The description below was written by a language model from this plasmid's Addgene catalogue record and pLannotate feature annotations shown in this document.]
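Description:
pHyVec7 is an empty-backbone expression vector for the cnidarian Hydra, derived from the pBluescript II SK+ phagemid. It keeps the standard pBluescript elements for work in E. coli: a high-copy ColE1/pUC-type origin of replication, an ampicillin resistance gene (β-lactamase) with its own promoter, an f1 origin that allows single-stranded DNA production, and remnants of the lacZα/lac promoter-operator region. T7 and T3 phage promoters flank the cloning region into which the Hydra cassette was built.

According to the catalogue entry, the payload is driven by the Hydra vulgaris actin promoter. This promoter is not called out in the automated feature table but presumably lies in the unannotated stretch between the T7 promoter and the first fluorescent protein gene. Downstream, on the same strand, are an Aequorea victoria-derived GFP variant (annotated as a Q80R form) and a DsRed2 red fluorescent protein. They are separated by a spacer that the record identifies as the intergenic region between the Hydra replication factor C large subunit gene and the Hydra flp gene. This layout suggests an operon-like, two-cistron design in which a single actin-driven transcript yields both GFP and RFP, with the native intergenic sequence separating the two coding regions, though the record does not describe the mechanism explicitly. The fluorescent proteins are listed as C-terminal tags on the backbone, so a gene of interest could presumably be placed upstream as a GFP fusion, with RFP as a co-expressed marker. The record states no purpose beyond an empty backbone for expression in Hydra.
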