Features (pLannotate 1.2.2; 13 found; start..end, strand, type, name):
     30..458     -  rep_origin     f1 ori (sequence partly withheld): f1 bacteriophage origin of replication; arrow indicates direction of (+) strand synthesis
    463..618     -  CDS            lacZα (fragment): LacZα fragment of β-galactosidase; lacZ fragment
    626..644     +  promoter       T7 promoter: promoter for bacteriophage T7 RNA polymerase
   1705..2418    +  CDS            Q80R: Q80R is a fluorescent protein, derived from Aequorea victoria.
   2882..3556    +  CDS            DsRed2: DsRed2 is a basic (constitutively fluorescent) red fluorescent protein published in 2006, derived from Discosoma sp..
   4081..4099    -  promoter       T3 promoter: promoter for bacteriophage T3 RNA polymerase
   4144..4160    -  protein_bind   lac operator: The lac repressor binds to the lac operator to inhibit transcription in E. coli. This inhibition can be relieved by adding lactose or isopropyl-β-D-thiogalactopyranoside (IPTG). lac repressor encoded by lacI
   4168..4198    -  promoter       lac promoter: promoter for the E. coli lac operon
   4213..4234    -  protein_bind   CAP binding site: CAP binding activates transcription in the presence of cAMP. E. coli catabolite activator protein
   4247..4339    -  CDS            lacI (fragment): lac repressor; lacI; The lac repressor binds to the lac operator to inhibit transcription in E. coli. This inhibition can be relieved by adding lactose or isopropyl-β-D-thiogalactopyranoside (IPTG).
   4522..5110    -  rep_origin     ori: high-copy-number ColE1/pMB1/pBR322/pUC origin of replication
   5281..6141    -  CDS            AmpR: β-lactamase; bla; confers resistance to ampicillin, carbenicillin, and related antibiotics
   6142..6246    -  promoter       AmpR promoter: bla
>Addgene plasmid #34793 | pHyVec7 | depositor full sequence | sequence record 41832 | pHyVec7 sequence 6269 bps
CTAAATTGTAAGCGTTAATATTTTGTTAAAATTCGCGTTAAATTTTTGTTAAATCAGCTCATTTTTTAAC
CAATAGGCCGAAATCGGCAAAATCCCTTATAAATCAAAAGAATAGACCGAGATAGGGT
[37 nt withheld, positions 129-165]
AAAGAACGTGGACTCCAACGTCAAAGG
[49 nt withheld, positions 193-241]
T
[91 nt withheld, positions 243-333]
G
[124 nt withheld, positions 335-458]
CCCATTCGCCATTCAGGCTGCGCAACTGTTGGGAAGGGCGATCGGTGCGGGCCTCTTCGCTATTACGCCA
GCTGGCGAAAGGGGGATGTGCTGCAAGGCGATTAAGTTGGGTAACGCCAGGGTTTTCCCAGTCACGACGT
TGTAAAACGACGGCCAGTGAGCGCGCGTAATACGACTCACTATAGGGCGAATTGGTTTTAAGCCGAGATG
CAGGATTCTGAATGAAAAAGAAAAAAAGAAGTCTCGGTAGAGTAAAAGTGATCGGTTTGCAACTGTAAAA
TTTATTGAAGTACCAATAATTTTATTTAAAATAAAACTGAAATATAAAGTTAAAGTTGCTGTTCTATAAG
TTTACCGAATTTTAAAACCATTGTAACGCTAGAGTAATATTTGAGTCTACTAAGTTAGTCCCCGCACTTT
TTAATCAAGCAATAAATACCCAAACTTTGCTTATTCAAATCAATAAACCAATATATCTCTTAAAATAAAG
TAAAAACTTCTGAAATTCTATAAAAAAAAATTTAATTTCGAAATATCAAATGTAACTTCAACACCGCACT
ATTTTCTTTTAAACAACTGATATAGTAATTACTTCTCAAAAACGTTATCTCAAGGTTTGTGATGTACTTA
AAACCACTCCTATTTTGTTACGCGTTTAAAAAAGCAAACATAAGTTGGTTTCTATTGATGAATGAGAACA
TATTTCATTTAAAGTTAAAATCCTACCAGTGGTTTCACTGTACGTAAACACCGTCAAAAAAACAGGAACG
TTTTTAAAGATTAATAATTGAAGTAAAAAAAATTTAATACCGGGGGTTAAAAAAATCTTTTAAAATAATT
ATAAATATATATATTAAAATTTATAAATTTTTAAACACATTTAAAATATATATTAAGTATAATAAAAGTA
ATATTATAAAAAAAAATTTAATTTTATAATTATTTTTATTAAATTTATAAATAATAGGTAAAACTTACAT
ATCCGTTTTATTTTTTCTTAATAAAATAACGCGTGCAAATTTTTGTCCATATAAAGACCTTTTCGAACAA
TAACTTTTTTGCTTAGCCGTTTTTTTTCTTATATGGTCAAAAAAGCGCTCAAGCGATTCACCATAAAAAG
CGCAATTAGTTCAGCGTTCGTTATTCAGAAGCTTCAGCTTTGCTTGATACTCAGCTCTTCTCTTTTTAAA
CAAAACACTTAATCAAAATGGCCGATGATGAAGTTGCCGCCCTCGCTGCAGGATCCATGAGTAAAGGAGA
AGAACTTTTCACTGGAGTTGTCCCAATTCTTGTTGAATTAGATGGTGATGTTAATGGGCACAAATTTTCT
GTCAGTGGAGAGGGTGAAGGTGATGCAACATACGGAAAACTTACCCTTAAATTTATTTGCACTACTGGAA
AACTACCTGTTCCATGGCCAACACTTGTCACTACTTTCTGTTATGGTGTTCAATGCTTTTCAAGATACCC
AGATCATATGAAACGGCATGACTTTTTCAAGAGTGCCATGCCCGAAGGTTATGTACAGGAAAGAACTATA
TTTTTCAAAGATGACGGGAACTACAAGACACGTGCTGAAGTCAAGTTTGAAGGTGATACCCTTGTTAATA
GAATCGAGTTAAAAGGTATTGATTTTAAAGAAGATGGAAACATTCTTGGACACAAATTGGAATACAACTA
TAACTCACACAATGTATACATCATGGCAGACAAACAAAAGAATGGAATCAAAGTTAACTTCAAAATTAGA
CACAACATTGAAGATGGAAGCGTTCAACTAGCAGACCATTATCAACAAAATACTCCAATTGGCGATGGCC
CTGTCCTTTTACCAGACAACCATTACCTGTCCACACAATCTGCCCTTTCGAAAGATCCCAACGAAAAGAG
AGACCACATGGTCCTTCTTGAGTTTGTAACAGCTGCTGGGATTACACATGGCATGGATGAACTATACAAA
GATCCATAAATCTGATTGCGATCTTTTGTTTTCCAATAAAACAAAGATACCGAAAGTTACCGATTTTTCT
TACCGAAAGTTTGACAATGCTTTGTTGTTCTCCATTTTTCTATTGTAATTAAAAACATTTTTTCTTTTTT
TAAGAAGTTGTGCTTTTTATAAATTTGTGTAAAAACGCGTTATAATGCTAAGTTGAGGGTTAAAGTTTAC
TGACCTGATAATATATCGAGCGAGGATTATTATATAATTAAAGATTTATTAGTATATATAGTATATAACA
TGTAAACTGATAGTATATACTTGATATATTAATGATTAATATATCAAGCGAGGATTCATTTATCATTAAA
GTATTTGCGATCGTCGCTTGTAACATTAAATTTTAAATTTTACCTTATTAAAACTTCATAATTTTTTTTA
TTTTTAGATAGTAAATATAGTAGCAATGGCAGATGCTGCAGAAATGGCTTCATCAGAAAATGTTATTACA
GAATTTATGAGATTTAAAGTTAGAATGGAAGGTACAGTTAATGGACATGAATTTGAAATTGAGGGAGAAG
GAGAAGGTAGACCATATGAAGGACATAATACAGTTAAATTAAAGGTTACAAAAGGAGGACCATTACCATT
TGCGTGGGATATTTTATCACCACAATTTCAATATGGATCAAAGGTTTACGTTAAACATCCAGCTGATATT
CCAGATTATAAAAAATTATCTTTTCCAGAAGGATTTAAATGGGAAAGAGTTATGAATTTTGAAGATGGTG
GAGTTGCTACAGTTACACAAGATTCATCATTACAAGATGGTTGTTTTATTTATAAAGTTAAATTTATTGG
GGTTAATTTTCCATCAGACGGACCAGTTATGCAAAAAAAAACAATGGGATGGGAAGCTAGTACAGAAAGA
TTATATCCAAGAGACGGGGTTTTAAAGGGAGAAACACATAAAGCTCTAAAATTAAAGGACGGAGGACATT
ATTTAGTTGAATTTAAATCAATTTATATGGCTAAAAAACCAGTTCAATTACCAGGATATTATTATGTAGA
TGCTAAGTTAGATATTACATCACATAATGAAGATTATACAATTGTTGAACAATATGAAAGAACAGAAGGT
AGACATCATTTATTTTTATAGCATTCGTAGATTCCAAGGGCGAATTCACAATTCGATTATATTTATACTG
GACTATTTTTACATCTGTTCGGTTATTTTCACATTTATTTTTCTATATATATCTTATAAACGTTTTAAAA
CCCATGTAATTTTTGTTAAGCTGTAATATAAAAGACGTCCTAACAAACTTCTTTTATTACTGAATTTCCT
TTAATTATAATAAATAACAAGTTTTAAAATAAATTCAGGCAATTAAGGCGCTCCTGAGGTACTAAAATTA
ATGTAAACATTTAAAATTAACTTGGATGGTCTTAAGTACTGTACTCGTGATTTTGTTATACTTTATTATT
AGAAAAGTCGTCTATTAACTTTTTGTTCCTTAATTTACTTGATTAAATTGTCGCTTAATTTATCAAATCA
GGTTTTGCGCGTTATTTTAGAGAAAAACTTATTAGAAAAATGAATAAGCAAAGTTTAGGCTAACATGTTT
TTTTATTATTTTAAATAGTTCAAGTCAATGACGTATAAACCAGCTTTTGTTCCCTTTAGTGAGGGTTAAT
TGCGCGCTTGGCGTAATCATGGTCATAGCTGTTTCCTGTGTGAAATTGTTATCCGCTCACAATTCCACAC
AACATACGAGCCGGAAGCATAAAGTGTAAAGCCTGGGGTGCCTAATGAGTGAGCTAACTCACATTAATTG
CGTTGCGCTCACTGCCCGCTTTCCAGTCGGGAAACCTGTCGTGCCAGCTGCATTAATGAATCGGCCAACG
CGCGGGGAGAGGCGGTTTGCGTATTGGGCGCTCTTCCGCTTCCTCGCTCACTGACTCGCTGCGCTCGGTC
GTTCGGCTGCGGCGAGCGGTATCAGCTCACTCAAAGGCGGTAATACGGTTATCCACAGAATCAGGGGATA
ACGCAGGAAAGAACATGTGAGCAAAAGGCCAGCAAAAGGCCAGGAACCGTAAAAAGGCCGCGTTGCTGGC
GTTTTTCCATAGGCTCCGCCCCCCTGACGAGCATCACAAAAATCGACGCTCAAGTCAGAGGTGGCGAAAC
CCGACAGGACTATAAAGATACCAGGCGTTTCCCCCTGGAAGCTCCCTCGTGCGCTCTCCTGTTCCGACCC
TGCCGCTTACCGGATACCTGTCCGCCTTTCTCCCTTCGGGAAGCGTGGCGCTTTCTCATAGCTCACGCTG
TAGGTATCTCAGTTCGGTGTAGGTCGTTCGCTCCAAGCTGGGCTGTGTGCACGAACCCCCCGTTCAGCCC
GACCGCTGCGCCTTATCCGGTAACTATCGTCTTGAGTCCAACCCGGTAAGACACGACTTATCGCCACTGG
CAGCAGCCACTGGTAACAGGATTAGCAGAGCGAGGTATGTAGGCGGTGCTACAGAGTTCTTGAAGTGGTG
GCCTAACTACGGCTACACTAGAAGGACAGTATTTGGTATCTGCGCTCTGCTGAAGCCAGTTACCTTCGGA
AAAAGAGTTGGTAGCTCTTGATCCGGCAAACAAACCACCGCTGGTAGCGGTGGTTTTTTTGTTTGCAAGC
AGCAGATTACGCGCAGAAAAAAAGGATCTCAAGAAGATCCTTTGATCTTTTCTACGGGGTCTGACGCTCA
GTGGAACGAAAACTCACGTTAAGGGATTTTGGTCATGAGATTATCAAAAAGGATCTTCACCTAGATCCTT
TTAAATTAAAAATGAAGTTTTAAATCAATCTAAAGTATATATGAGTAAACTTGGTCTGACAGTTACCAAT
GCTTAATCAGTGAGGCACCTATCTCAGCGATCTGTCTATTTCGTTCATCCATAGTTGCCTGACTCCCCGT
CGTGTAGATAACTACGATACGGGAGGGCTTACCATCTGGCCCCAGTGCTGCAATGATACCGCGAGACCCA
CGCTCACCGGCTCCAGATTTATCAGCAATAAACCAGCCAGCCGGAAGGGCCGAGCGCAGAAGTGGTCCTG
CAACTTTATCCGCCTCCATCCAGTCTATTAATTGTTGCCGGGAAGCTAGAGTAAGTAGTTCGCCAGTTAA
TAGTTTGCGCAACGTTGTTGCCATTGCTACAGGCATCGTGGTGTCACGCTCGTCGTTTGGTATGGCTTCA
TTCAGCTCCGGTTCCCAACGATCAAGGCGAGTTACATGATCCCCCATGTTGTGCAAAAAAGCGGTTAGCT
CCTTCGGTCCTCCGATCGTTGTCAGAAGTAAGTTGGCCGCAGTGTTATCACTCATGGTTATGGCAGCACT
GCATAATTCTCTTACTGTCATGCCATCCGTAAGATGCTTTTCTGTGACTGGTGAGTACTCAACCAAGTCA
TTCTGAGAATAGTGTATGCGGCGACCGAGTTGCTCTTGCCCGGCGTCAATACGGGATAATACCGCGCCAC
ATAGCAGAACTTTAAAAGTGCTCATCATTGGAAAACGTTCTTCGGGGCGAAAACTCTCAAGGATCTTACC
GCTGTTGAGATCCAGTTCGATGTAACCCACTCGTGCACCCAACTGATCTTCAGCATCTTTTACTTTCACC
AGCGTTTCTGGGTGAGCAAAAACAGGAAGGCAAAATGCCGCAAAAAAGGGAATAAGGGCGACACGGAAAT
GTTGAATACTCATACTCTTCCTTTTTCAATATTATTGAAGCATTTATCAGGGTTATTGTCTCATGAGCGG
ATACATATTTGAATGTATTTAGAAAAATAAACAAATAGGGGTTCCGCGCACATTTCCCCGAAAAGTGCCA
C
