>Addgene plasmid #34793 | pHyVec7 | addgene partial sequence | sequence record 42664 | GFP-F 5'-GGTCCTTCTTGAGTTTGTAAC-3'
TTTTGTTTTCCATAAAACAAAGATACCGAAAGTTACCGATTTTTCTTACCGAAAGTTTGACAATGCTTTG
TTGTTCTCCATTTTTCTATTGTAATTAAAAACATTTTTTCTTTTTTTAAGAAGTTGTGCTTTTTATAAAT
TTGTGTAAAAACGCGTTATAATGCTAAGTTGAGGGTTAAAGTTTACTGACCTGATAATATATCGAGCGAG
GATTATTATATAATTAAAGATTTATTAGTATATATAGTATATAACATGTAAACTGATAGTATATACTTGA
TATATTAATGATTAATATATCAAGCGAGGATTCATTTATCATTAAAGTATTTGCGATCGTCGCTTGTAAC
ATTAAATTTTAAATTTTACCTTATTAAAACTTCATAATTTTTTTTATTTTTAGATAGTAAATATAGTAGC
AATGGCAGATGCTGCAGAAATGGCTTCATCAGAAAATGTTATTACAGAATTTATGAGATTTAAAGTTAGA
ATGGAAGGTACAGTTAATGGACATGAATTTGAAATTGAGGGAGAAGGAGAAGGTAGACCATATGAAGGAC
ATAATACAGTTAAATTAAAGGTTACAAAAGGAGGACCATTACCATTTGCGTGGGATATTTTATCACCACA
ATTTCAATATGGATCAAAGGTTTACGTTAAACATCCAGCTGATA
