>Addgene plasmid #34793 | pHyVec7 | addgene partial sequence | sequence record 42760 | T3 5'-GCAATTAACCCTCACTAAAGG-3'
TCATTGACTTGAACTATTTAAAATAATAAAAAAACATGTTAGCCTAAACTTTGCTTATTCATTTTTCTAA
TAAGTTTTTCTCTAAAATAACGCGCAAAACCTGATTTGATAAATTAAGCGACAATTTAATCAAGTAAATT
AAGGAACAAAAAGTTAATAGACGACTTTTCTAATAATAAAGTATAACAAAATCACGAGTACAGTACTTAA
GACCATCCAAGTTAATTTTAAATGTTTACATTAATTTTAGTACCTCAGGAGCGCCTTAATTGCCTGAATT
TATTTTAAAACTTGTTATTTATTATAATTAAAGGAAATTCAGTAATAAAAGAAGTTTGTTAGGACGTCTT
TTATATTACAGCTTAACAAAAATTACATGGGTTTTAAAACGTTTATAAGATATATATAGAAAAATAAATG
TGAAAATAACCGAACAGATGTAAAAATAGTCCAGTATAAATATAATCGAATTGTGAATTCGCCCTTGGAA
TCTACGAATGCTATAAAAATAAATGATGTCTACCTTCTGTTCTTTCATATTGTTCAACAATTGTATAATC
TTCATTATGTGATGTAATATCTAACTTAGCATCTACATAATAATATCCTGGTAATTGAACTGGTTTTTTA
GCCATATAAATTGATTTAAATTCAACTAAATAATGTCCTCCGTCCTTTAATTTTAGAGCTTTATGTGTTT
CTCCCTTTAAAACCCCGTCTCTTGGATATAATCTTTCTGTACTAGCTTCCCATCCCATTGTTTTTTTTTG
CATAACTGGTCCGTCTGATGGAAAATTAACCCCAATAAATTTAACTTTATAAATAAAACAACCATCTTGT
A
